Addgene plasmid #166920: pTYF-sGFAP-IRES-tdTomato
Purpose: (Empty Backbone) Empty plasmid backbone; includes IRES-tdTomato and sGFAP promoter
Depositing lab: Sergey Kasparov. Depositing organization: University of Bristol. Publication: Reducing l-lactate release from hippocampal astrocytes by intracellular oxidation increases novelty induced activity in mice. Vaccari Cardoso B, Shevelkin AV, Terrillion C, Mychko O, Mosienko V, Kasparov S, Pletnikov MV, Teschemacher AG. Glia. 2021 Jan 5. doi: 10.1002/glia.23960. PubMed 33400321.
Backbone
  Vector backbone: pTYF
  Backbone size (bp): 12252
  Vector type: Mammalian Expression, Lentiviral
  Promoter: sGFAP
  Tag / fusion protein: tdTomato (C terminal on backbone)
Growth in bacteria
  Bacterial resistance: Ampicillin, 100 μg/mL
  Growth temperature: 37°C
  Growth strain: NEB Stable
  Copy number: High Copy
Gene/Insert
  Cloning method: Restriction Enzyme
  Sequencing primers: 5′ IRES forward (CCACTCATCTTATAGCTTTC); 3′ IRES reverse (CCAAGTCAGTGGCTGCAC)
Terms and licenses: Academic/Nonprofit Terms; Industry Terms: Not Available to Industry
How to cite: pTYF-sGFAP-IRES-tdTomato was a gift from Sergey Kasparov (Addgene plasmid # 166920 ; http://n2t.net/addgene:166920 ; RRID:Addgene_166920)
