[The description below was written by a language model from this plasmid's Addgene catalogue record and pLannotate feature annotations shown in this document.]
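Description:
pTYF-sGFAP-IRES-tdTomato is an empty lentiviral transfer backbone of about 12.2 kb for mammalian expression, built on the pTYF vector and intended to receive a gene of interest by restriction cloning. It is propagated in E. coli as a high-copy plasmid using a ColE1/pUC-type origin and ampicillin resistance (AmpR). The HIV-1-derived portion has the layout of a self-inactivating vector. A CMV enhancer/promoter is joined to a truncated 5' LTR and followed by the Ψ packaging signal, partial gag and env sequence, the Rev response element and cPPT/CTS. Downstream of the payload lie WPRE, a ΔU3 3' LTR fragment with TAR, and a bGH polyadenylation signal.

The catalogue entry names a shortened GFAP promoter (sGFAP), which suggests astrocyte-targeted expression, and an IRES-tdTomato reporter. tdTomato is annotated, flanked upstream by multiple cloning site fragments. Neither the sGFAP promoter nor the IRES was picked up by the automated annotation, and they presumably lie in the unannotated stretches before tdTomato. An inserted coding sequence would be co-expressed with tdTomato from one bicistronic transcript rather than fused to it, marking transduced cells red.

The feature table also shows something the catalogue does not mention. An antisense cassette encodes a GAL4 DNA-binding domain fused to the p65 activation domain, with a minimal CMV promoter fragment, an SV40 intron and a poly(A) signal. It sits back-to-back with a 5X UAS fragment that faces the forward cassette. This arrangement resembles a bidirectional transcriptional amplification design, in which a weak cell-specific promoter drives GAL4-p65 and that activator feeds back through the UAS sites to boost expression in both directions. The record does not state this purpose.
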