Features (pLannotate 1.2.2; 37 found; start..end, strand, type, name):
     11..132     -  polyA_signal   SV40 poly(A) signal: SV40 polyadenylation signal
    155..292     -  CDS            large T antigen (fragment): large T antigen from SV40 (simian virus 40)
    292..347     -  intron         small t intron (fragment): SV40 (simian virus 40) small t antigen intron
    375..911     -  CDS            p65: C-terminal portion of the p65 subunit of mouse NF-κB
    981..1421    -  CDS            GAL4 DNA binding domain: DNA binding domain of the GAL4 transcriptional activator; Saccharomyces cerevisiae GAL4 (truncated)
   1458..1476    -  promoter       T3 promoter: promoter for bacteriophage T3 RNA polymerase
   1522..1558    -  promoter       minimal CMV promoter (fragment): human cytomegalovirus (CMV) immediate early promoter
   1569..1587    -  misc_feature   MCS (fragment): pUC18/19 multiple cloning site
   1586..1666    +  protein_bind   5X UAS (fragment): five tandem copies of the "ScaI site" 17-mer CGGAGTACTGTCCTCCG, an upstream activating sequence (UAS) that efficiently binds yeast Gal4 (Webster et al., 1988; Pfeiffer et al., 2010) GAL4
   2366..2422    +  misc_feature   MCS (fragment): multiple cloning site
   2762..2788    +  misc_feature   MCS (fragment): multiple cloning site
   2793..4223    +  CDS            tdTomato: tandem dimeric (pseudo-monomeric) derivative of DsRed (Shaner et al., 2004) mammalian codon-optimized
   4258..4840    +  misc_feature   WPRE: woodchuck hepatitis virus posttranscriptional regulatory element
   4857..4934    +  CDS            nef (fragment): NEF_HV1Z2 - Experimental evidence at protein level: Swiss-Prot protein existence level 1. Extracellular Nef protein targets CD4(+) T-lymphocytes for apoptosis by interacting with CXCR4 surface receptors. From Human immunodeficiency virus type 1 group M subtype D (isolate Z2/CDC-Z34) (HIV-1).
   4936..4957    +  LTR            3' LTR (ΔU3) (fragment): self-inactivating 3' long terminal repeat (LTR) from HIV-1
   4957..5017    +  ncRNA          mir-TAR: Accession: RF00250 - Trans-activation response element (TAR)
   5042..5266    +  polyA_signal   bGH poly(A) signal: bovine growth hormone polyadenylation signal
   5270..5291    +  promoter       SV40 promoter (fragment): SV40 enhancer and early promoter
   5312..5443    +  rep_origin     f1 ori (fragment) (sequence partly withheld): f1 bacteriophage origin of replication; arrow indicates direction of (+) strand synthesis
   5847..6035    +  CDS            EEF1AKMT2 (fragment): EFMT2_HUMAN - Also known as C10orf138, METTL10 From Homo sapiens (Human).
   6374..6428    -  CDS            lacI (fragment): lac repressor; lacI; The lac repressor binds to the lac operator to inhibit transcription in E. coli. This inhibition can be relieved by adding lactose or isopropyl-β-D-thiogalactopyranoside (IPTG).
   6611..7199    -  rep_origin     ori: high-copy-number ColE1/pMB1/pBR322/pUC origin of replication
   7370..8230    -  CDS            AmpR: β-lactamase; bla; confers resistance to ampicillin, carbenicillin, and related antibiotics
   8231..8335    -  promoter       AmpR promoter: bla
   8430..8465    +  CDS            rop (fragment): Rop protein, which maintains plasmids at low copy number; rop
   8567..8610    +  misc_feature   bom (fragment): basis of mobility region from pBR322
   8614..8705    +  misc_feature   bom (fragment): basis of mobility region from pBR322
   8711..8777    -  CDS            lacZα (fragment): LacZα fragment of β-galactosidase; lacZ fragment
   9672..9695    +  LTR            3' LTR (fragment): 3' long terminal repeat (LTR) from HIV-1
   9712..9836    +  enhancer       CMV enhancer (fragment): human cytomegalovirus immediate early enhancer
   9851..9950    +  promoter       CMVd1 promoter: truncated human cytomegalovirus (CMV) immediate early promoter that yields slightly reduced expression relative to the full-length promoter
   9964..10144   +  LTR            5' LTR (truncated): truncated 5' long terminal repeat (LTR) from HIV-1
  10192..10316   +  misc_feature   HIV-1 Ψ: packaging signal of human immunodeficiency virus type 1
  10300..11021   +  CDS            HIV-1 gag (fragment): gag protein from human immunodeficiency virus 1; gag
  11020..11256   +  CDS            env (fragment): ENV_HV1N5 - Experimental evidence at protein level: Swiss-Prot protein existence level 1. From Human immunodeficiency virus type 1 group M subtype B (isolate NY5) (HIV-1).
  11475..11811   +  ncRNA          RRE: Accession: RF00036 - HIV Rev response element
  12021..12138   +  misc_feature   cPPT/CTS: central polypurine tract and central termination sequence of HIV-1
>Addgene plasmid #166920 | pTYF-sGFAP-IRES-tdTomato | addgene full sequence | sequence record 331038 | Addgene NGS Result
CTAGTCGCGTTAAGATACATTGATGAGTTTGGACAAACCACAACTAGAATGCAGTGAAAAAAATGCTTTA
TTTGTGAAATTTGTGATGCTATTGCTTTATTTGTAACCATTATAAGCTGCAATAAACAAGTTAACAACAA
CAATTGCATTCATTTTATGTTTCAGGTTCAGGGGGAGGTGTGGGAGGTTTTTTAAAGCAAGTAAAACCTC
TACAAATGTGGTATGGCTGATTATGATCATGAACAGACTGTGAGGACTGAGGGGCCTGAAATGAGCCTTG
GGACTGTGAATCTAAAATACACAAACAATTAGAATCAGTAGTTTAACACATTATACACTTAAAAATTGGA
TCTACTTATTCAAGATCGGCCGCTGGAGCTGATCTGACTCAGCAGAGCAGAGAAGTCCATGTCCGCAATG
GAGGAGAAGTCTTCATCTCCGGAGAGACCATTGGGAAGCCCCGAGGTCCCCAGGGGTGTGGGAGCTGGGT
CAGGGGGCCTCTGGGACCCTGTCACCAGGCGAGTTATAGCTTCAGGGTACTCCATCAGCATGGGCTCAGC
TGTGGAGTGAGACATGGACACACCCTGGTTCAGGAGCTGCTGAAACTCTGAGTTGTCCACAGATGCCAGG
TCTGTGAACACTCCTGGGTCTGTGCTGTTGCCAAGCAAGGCCCCCAAGTCTTCATCAGCATCAAACTGCA
GGTGCAGCAGGGCTTCCGACAGCGTGCCTTCCCCAGCCTGGGTGCTCTTTGGAACAGGTGCAGACAGGGA
CTGGGGAGGACCCGGGGTTAGAACTGGGGCAGGAGCTGGGGGCTGAGCCAGAGGTACCATGGCTGAGGAA
GGGACCATGGTCTGGGCAAGGACTGGGGCAGAGGACGGTGCTAAGGCCAGGGCCTGGTTTGAGATCTGCC
CAGAAGGAAACACCATGGTGAGCTCTGCAGAAGCTTCTAGAATTCCAGCCCGGGCGGATCCCAATTCCGG
CGATACAGTCAACTGTCTTTGACCTTTGTTACTACTCTCTTCCGATGATGATGTCGCACTTATTCTATGC
TGTCTCAATGTTAGAGGCATATCAGTCTCCACTGAAGCCAATCTATCTGTGACGGCATCTTTATTCACAT
TATCTTGTACAAATAATCCTGTTAACAATGCTTTTATATCCTGTAAAGAATCCATTTTCAAAATCATGTC
AAGGTCTTCTCGAGGAAAAATCAGTAGAAATAGCTGTTCCAGTCTTTCTAGCCTTGATTCCACTTCTGTC
AGATGTGCCCTAGTCAGCGGAGACCTTTTGGTTTTGGGAGAGTAGCGACACTCCCAGTTGTTCTTCAGAC
ACTTGGCGCACTTCGGTTTTTCTTTGGAGCACTTGAGCTTTTTAAGTCGGCAAATATCGCATGCTTGTTC
GATAGAAGACAGTAGCTTCATCTTTCAGGAGGCTAGCTTAGATCCCAGCTTTTGTTCCCTTTAGTGAGGG
TTAATTTCGAGCTTGGCGTAATCGCTAGCGGATCTGACGGTTCACTAAACCAGCTCTGCTTATATAGACC
TCCCACCGTACACGCCTAACGCGCTAGCCTTGCATGCCTGCAGGTCGGAGTACTGTCCTCCGAGCGGAGT
ACTGTCCTCCGAGCGGAGTACTGTCCTCCGAGCGGAGTACTGTCCTCCGAGCGGAGACTCTAGAGGGACG
CGTAACATATCCTGGTGTGGAGTAGGGGACGCTGCTCTGACAGAGGCTCGGGGGCCTGAGCTGGCTCTGT
GAGCTGGGGAGGAGGCAGACAGCCAGGCCTTGTCTGCAAGCAGACCTGGCAGCATTGGGCTGGCCGCCCC
CCAGGGCCTCCTCTTCATGCCCAGTGAATGACTCACCTTGGCACAGACACAATGTTCGGGGTGGGCACAG
TGCCTGCTTCCCGCCGCACCCCAGCCCCCCTCAAATGCCTTCCGAGAAGCCCATTGAGCAGGGGGCTTGC
ATTGCACCCCAGCCTGACAGCCTGGCATCTTGGGATAAAAGCAGCACAGCCCCCTAGGGGCTGCCCTTGC
TGTGTGGCGCCACCGGCGGTGGAGAACAAGGCTCTATTCAGCCTGTGCCCAGGAAAGGGGATCAGGGGAT
GCCCAGGCATGGACAGTGGGTGGCAGGGGGGGAGAGGAGGGCTGTCTGCTTCCCAGAAGTCCAAGGACAC
AAATGGGTGAGGGGAGAGCTCTCCCCATAGCTGGGCTGCGGCCCAACCCCACCCCCTCAGGCTATGCCAG
GGGGTGTTGCCAGGGGCACCCGGGCATCGCCAGTCTAGCCCACTCCTTCATAAAGCCCTCGCATCCCAGG
AGCGAGCAGAGCCAGAGCAGGTTGGAGAGGAGACGCATCACCTCCGCTGCTCGCACTAGCGCTACCGGAC
TCAGATCTCGAGCTCAAGCTTCGATCTGCAGTCGACGGTACCAGATGGGGGTCCTGGGCCCCAGGGTGTG
CAGCCACTGACTTGGGGACTGCTGGTGGGGTAGGGATGAGGGAGGGAGGGGCATTGTGATGTACAGGGCT
GCTCTGTGAGATCAAGGGTCTCTTAAGGGTGGGAGCTGGGGCAGGGACTACGAGAGCAGCCAGATGGGCT
GAAAGTGGAACTCAAGGGGTTTCTGGCACCTACCTACCTGCTTCCCGCTGGGGGGTGGGGAGTTGGCCCA
GAGTCTTAAGATTGGGGCAGGGTGGAGAGGTGGGCTCTTCCTGCTTCCCACTCATCTTATAGCTTTCTTT
CCCCAGATCCGAATTCGAGATCCAAACCAAGGGTACCGCGGGCCCGGGATCCACCGGTCGCCATGGTGAG
CAAGGGCGAGGAGGTCATCAAAGAGTTCATGCGCTTCAAGGTGCGCATGGAGGGCTCCATGAACGGCCAC
GAGTTCGAGATCGAGGGCGAGGGCGAGGGCCGCCCCTACGAGGGCACCCAGACCGCCAAGCTGAAGGTGA
CCAAGGGCGGCCCCCTGCCCTTCGCCTGGGACATCCTGTCCCCCCAGTTCATGTACGGCTCCAAGGCGTA
CGTGAAGCACCCCGCCGACATCCCCGATTACAAGAAGCTGTCCTTCCCCGAGGGCTTCAAGTGGGAGCGC
GTGATGAACTTCGAGGACGGCGGTCTGGTGACCGTGACCCAGGACTCCTCCCTGCAGGACGGCACGCTGA
TCTACAAGGTGAAGATGCGCGGCACCAACTTCCCCCCCGACGGCCCCGTAATGCAGAAGAAGACCATGGG
CTGGGAGGCCTCCACCGAGCGCCTGTACCCCCGCGACGGCGTGCTGAAGGGCGAGATCCACCAGGCCCTG
AAGCTGAAGGACGGCGGCCACTACCTGGTGGAGTTCAAGACCATCTACATGGCCAAGAAGCCCGTGCAAC
TGCCCGGCTACTACTACGTGGACACCAAGCTGGACATCACCTCCCACAACGAGGACTACACCATCGTGGA
ACAGTACGAGCGCTCCGAGGGCCGCCACCACCTGTTCCTGGGGCATGGCACCGGCAGCACCGGCAGCGGC
AGCTCCGGCACCGCCTCCTCCGAGGACAACAACATGGCCGTCATCAAAGAGTTCATGCGCTTCAAGGTGC
GCATGGAGGGCTCCATGAACGGCCACGAGTTCGAGATCGAGGGCGAGGGCGAGGGCCGCCCCTACGAGGG
CACCCAGACCGCCAAGCTGAAGGTGACCAAGGGCGGCCCCCTGCCCTTCGCCTGGGACATCCTGTCCCCC
CAGTTCATGTACGGCTCCAAGGCGTACGTGAAGCACCCCGCCGACATCCCCGATTACAAGAAGCTGTCCT
TCCCCGAGGGCTTCAAGTGGGAGCGCGTGATGAACTTCGAGGACGGCGGTCTGGTGACCGTGACCCAGGA
CTCCTCCCTGCAGGACGGCACGCTGATCTACAAGGTGAAGATGCGCGGCACCAACTTCCCCCCCGACGGC
CCCGTAATGCAGAAGAAGACCATGGGCTGGGAGGCCTCCACCGAGCGCCTGTACCCCCGCGACGGCGTGC
TGAAGGGCGAGATCCACCAGGCCCTGAAGCTGAAGGACGGCGGCCACTACCTGGTGGAGTTCAAGACCAT
CTACATGGCCAAGAAGCCCGTGCAACTGCCCGGCTACTACTACGTGGACACCAAGCTGGACATCACCTCC
CACAACGAGGACTACACCATCGTGGAACAGTACGAGCGCTCCGAGGGCCGCCACCACCTGTTCCTGTACG
GCATGGACGAGCTGTACAAGTAGGCGGCCGCCCCGTTATTTGCACTCTGTTCCTGTTAATCAACCTCTGG
ATTACAAAATTTGTGAAAGATTGACTGGTATTCTTAACTATGTTGCTCCTTTTACGCTATGTGGATACGC
TGCTTTAATGCCTTTGTATCATGCTATTGCTTCCCGTATGGCTTTCATTTTCTCCTCCTTGTATAAATCC
TGGTTGCTGTCTCTTTATGAGGAGTTGTGGCCCGTTGTCAGGCAACGTGGCGTGGTGTGCACTGTGTTTG
CTGACGCAACCCCCACTGGTTGGGGCATTGCCACCACCTGTCAGCTCCTTTCCGGGACTTTCGCTTTCCC
CCTCCCTATTGCCACGGCGGAACTCATCGCCGCCTGCCTTGCCCGCTGCTGGACAGGGGCTCGGCTGTTG
GGCACTGACAATTCCGTGGTGTTGTCGGGGAAGCTGACGTCCTTTCCATGGCTGCTCGCCTGTGTTGCCA
CCTGGATTCTGCGCGGGACGTCCTTCTGCTACGTCCCTTCGGCCCTCAATCCAGCGGACCTTCCTTCCCG
CGGCCTGCTGCCGGCTCTGCGGCCTCTTCCGCGTCTTCGCCTTCGCCCTCAGACGAGTCGGATCTCCCTT
TGGGCCGCCTATCGATTAGGGATAACAGGGTAACGGTACCTTTAAGACCAATGACTTACAAGGCAGCTGT
AGATCTTAGCCACTTTTTAAAAGAAAAGGGGGGACTGGAAGGGCTAATTCACTCCCAGGGTCTCTCTGGT
TAGACCAGATCTGAGCCTGGGAGCTCTCTGGCTAACTAGGGAACCCACTGCTTAAGCCTCATAAAGCTCG
ACTGTGCCTTCTAGTTGCCAGCCATCTGTTGTTTGCCCCTCCCCCGTGCCTTCCTTGACCCTGGAAGGTG
CCACTCCCACTGTCCTTTCCTAATAAAATGAGGAAATTGCATCGCATTGTCTGAGTAGGTGTCATTCTAT
TCTGGGGGGTGGGGTGGGGCAGGACAGCAAGGGGGAGGATTGGGAAGACAATAGCAGGCATGCTGGGGAT
GCGGTGGGCTCTATGGCTTCTGAGGCGGAAAGAACCAGCTGGGGCTCTAGGGGGTATCCCC
[124 nt withheld, positions 5312-5435]
CGCCGGCTGTGCGGGAGAACGGAGTTCTATTATGACTCAAATCAGTCTCCCCAAGCATTCGGGGATCAGA
GTTTTTAAGGATAACTTAGTGTGTAGGGGGCCAGTGAGTTGGAGATGAAAGCGTAGGGAGTCGAAGGTGT
CCTTTTGCGCCGAGTCAGTTCCTGGGTGGGGGCCACAAGATCGGATGAGCCAGTTTATCAATCCGGGGGT
GCCAGCTGATCCATGGAGTGCAGGGTCTGCAAAATATCTCAAGCACTGATTGATCTTAGGTTTTACAATA
GTGATGTTACCCCAGGAACAATTTGGGGAAGGTCAGAATCTTGTAGCCTGTAGCTGCATGACTCCTAAAC
CATAATTTCTTTTTTGTTTTTTTTTTTTTATTTTTGAGACAGGGTCTCACTCTGTCACCTAGGCTGGAGT
GCAGTGGTGCAATCACAGCTCACTGCAGCCTCAACGTCGTAAGCTCAAGCGATCCTCCCACCTCAGCCTG
CCTGGTAGCTGAGACTACAAGCGACGCCCCAGTTAATTTTTGTATTTTTGGTAGAGGCAGCGTTTTGCCG
TGTGGCCCTGGCTGGTCTCGAACTCCTGGGCTCAAGTGATCCAGCCTCAGCCTCCCAAAGTGCTGGGACA
ACCGGGGCCAGTCACTGCACCTGGCCCTAAACCATAATTTCTAATCTTTTGGCTAATTTGTTAGTCCTAC
AAAGGCAGTCTAGTCCCCAGGCAAAAAGGGGGTTTGTTTCGGGAAAGGGCTGTTACTGTCTTTGTTTCAA
ACTATAAACTAAGTTCCTCCTAAACTTAGTTCGGCCTACACCCAGGAATGAACAAGGAGAGCTTGGAGGT
TAGAAGCACGATGGAATTGGTTAGGTCAGATCTCTTTCACTGTCTGAGTTATAATTTTGCAATGGTGGTT
CAAAGACTGCCCGCTTCTGACACCAGTCGCTGCATTAATGAATCGGCCAACGCGCGGGGAGAGGCGGTTT
GCGTATTGGGCGCTCTTCCGCTTCCTCGCTCACTGACTCGCTGCGCTCGGTCGTTCGGCTGCGGCGAGCG
GTATCAGCTCACTCAAAGGCGGTAATACGGTTATCCACAGAATCAGGGGATAACGCAGGAAAGAACATGT
GAGCAAAAGGCCAGCAAAAGGCCAGGAACCGTAAAAAGGCCGCGTTGCTGGCGTTTTTCCATAGGCTCCG
CCCCCCTGACGAGCATCACAAAAATCGACGCTCAAGTCAGAGGTGGCGAAACCCGACAGGACTATAAAGA
TACCAGGCGTTTCCCCCTGGAAGCTCCCTCGTGCGCTCTCCTGTTCCGACCCTGCCGCTTACCGGATACC
TGTCCGCCTTTCTCCCTTCGGGAAGCGTGGCGCTTTCTCATAGCTCACGCTGTAGGTATCTCAGTTCGGT
GTAGGTCGTTCGCTCCAAGCTGGGCTGTGTGCACGAACCCCCCGTTCAGCCCGACCGCTGCGCCTTATCC
GGTAACTATCGTCTTGAGTCCAACCCGGTAAGACACGACTTATCGCCACTGGCAGCAGCCACTGGTAACA
GGATTAGCAGAGCGAGGTATGTAGGCGGTGCTACAGAGTTCTTGAAGTGGTGGCCTAACTACGGCTACAC
TAGAAGAACAGTATTTGGTATCTGCGCTCTGCTGAAGCCAGTTACCTTCGGAAAAAGAGTTGGTAGCTCT
TGATCCGGCAAACAAACCACCGCTGGTAGCGGTGGTTTTTTTGTTTGCAAGCAGCAGATTACGCGCAGAA
AAAAAGGATCTCAAGAAGATCCTTTGATCTTTTCTACGGGGTCTGACGCTCAGTGGAACGAAAACTCACG
TTAAGGGATTTTGGTCATGAGATTATCAAAAAGGATCTTCACCTAGATCCTTTTAAATTAAAAATGAAGT
TTTAAATCAATCTAAAGTATATATGAGTAAACTTGGTCTGACAGTTACCAATGCTTAATCAGTGAGGCAC
CTATCTCAGCGATCTGTCTATTTCGTTCATCCATAGTTGCCTGACTCCCCGTCGTGTAGATAACTACGAT
ACGGGAGGGCTTACCATCTGGCCCCAGTGCTGCAATGATACCGCGAGACCCACGCTCACCGGCTCCAGAT
TTATCAGCAATAAACCAGCCAGCCGGAAGGGCCGAGCGCAGAAGTGGTCCTGCAACTTTATCCGCCTCCA
TCCAGTCTATTAATTGTTGCCGGGAAGCTAGAGTAAGTAGTTCGCCAGTTAATAGTTTGCGCAACGTTGT
TGCCATTGCTACAGGCATCGTGGTGTCACGCTCGTCGTTTGGTATGGCTTCATTCAGCTCCGGTTCCCAA
CGATCAAGGCGAGTTACATGATCCCCCATGTTGTGCAAAAAAGCGGTTAGCTCCTTCGGTCCTCCGATCG
TTGTCAGAAGTAAGTTGGCCGCAGTGTTATCACTCATGGTTATGGCAGCACTGCATAATTCTCTTACTGT
CATGCCATCCGTAAGATGCTTTTCTGTGACTGGTGAGTACTCAACCAAGTCATTCTGAGAATAGTGTATG
CGGCGACCGAGTTGCTCTTGCCCGGCGTCAATACGGGATAATACCGCGCCACATAGCAGAACTTTAAAAG
TGCTCATCATTGGAAAACGTTCTTCGGGGCGAAAACTCTCAAGGATCTTACCGCTGTTGAGATCCAGTTC
GATGTAACCCACTCGTGCACCCAACTGATCTTCAGCATCTTTTACTTTCACCAGCGTTTCTGGGTGAGCA
AAAACAGGAAGGCAAAATGCCGCAAAAAAGGGAATAAGGGCGACACGGAAATGTTGAATACTCATACTCT
TCCTTTTTCAATATTATTGAAGCATTTATCAGGGTTATTGTCTCATGAGCGGATACATATTTGAATGTAT
TTAGAAAAATAAACAAATAGGGGTTCCGCGCACATTTCCCCGAAAAGTGCCACCTGACGTCTAAGAAACC
ATTATTATCATGACATTAACCTATAAAAATAGGCGTATCACGAGGCCCTTTCGTCTCGCGCGTTTCGGTG
ATGACGGTGAAAACCTCTGACACATGCAGCTCCCGGAGACGGTCACAGCTTGTCTGTAAGCGGATGCCGG
GAGCAGACAAGCCCGTCAGGGCGCGTCAGCGGGTGTTGGCGGGTGTCGGGGCTGGCTTAACTATGCGGCA
TCAGAGCAGATTGTACTGAGAGKGCWYMACTATGCGGCATCAGAGCAGATTGTACTGAGAGTGCACCATA
TGCGGTGTGAAATACCGCACAGATGCGTAAGGAGAAAATACCGCATCAGGCGCCATTCGCCATTCAGGCT
GCGCAACTGTTGGGAAGGGCGATCGGTGCGGGCCTCTTCGCTATTACGCCAGGGGAGGCAGAGATTGCAG
TAAGCTGAGATCGCAGCACTGCACTCCAGCCTGGGCGACAGAGTAAGACTCTGTCTCAAAAATAAAATAA
ATAAATCAATCAGATATTCCAATCTTTTCCTTTATTTATTTATTTATTTTCTATTTTGGAAACACAGTCC
TTCCTTATTCCAGAATTACACATATATTCTATTTTTCTTTATATGCTCCAGTTTTTTTTAGACCTTCACC
TGAAATGTGTGTATACAAAATCTAGGCCAGTCCAGCAGAGCCTAAAGGTAAAAAATAAAATAATAAAAAA
TAAATAAAATCTAGCTCACTCCTTCACATCAAAATGGAGATACAGCTGTTAGCATTAAATACCAAATAAC
CCATCTTGTCCTCAATAATTTTAAGCGCCTCTCTCCACCACATCTAACTCCTGTCAAAGGCATGTGCCCC
TTCCGGGCGCTCTGCTGTGCTGCCAACCAACTGGCATGTGGACTCTGCAGGGTCCCTAACTGCCAAGCCC
CACAGTGTGCCCTGAGGCTGCCCCTTCCTTCTAGCGGCTGCCCCCACTCGGCTTTGCTTTCCCTAGTTTC
AGTTACTTGCGTTCAGCCAAGGTCTGAAACTAGGTGCGCACAGAGCGGTAAGACTGCGAGAGAAAGAGAC
CAGCTTTACAGGGGGTTTATCACAGTGCACCCTGACAGTCGTCAGCCTCACAGGGGGTTTATCACATTGC
ACCCTGACAGTCGTCAGCCTCACAGGGGGTTTATCACAGTGCACCCTTACAATCATTCCATTTGATTCAC
AATTTTTTTAGTCTCTACTGTGCCTAACTTGTAAGTTAAATTTGATCAGAGGTGTGTTCCCAGAGGGGAA
AACAGTATATACAGGGTTCAGTACTATCGCATTTCAGGCCCGAGAGCTGCATCCGGAGTATCTAGATGGA
GTTCCGCGTTACATAACTTACGGTAAATGGCCCGCCTGGCTGACCGCCCAACGACCCCCGCCCATTGACG
TCAATAATGACGTATGTTCCCATAGTAACGCCAATAGGGACTTTCCATTGACGTCAATGGGAGTTTGTTT
TGGCACCAAAATCAACGGGACTTTCCAAAATGTCGTAATAACCCCGCCCCGTTGACGCAAATGGGCGGTA
GGCGTGTACTCTAGAAGGTCTATATAAGCAGAGCTCGTTTAGTGAACCGGGTCTCTCTGGTTAGACCAGA
TCTGAGCCTGGGAGCTCTCTGGCTAACTAGGGAACCCACTGCTTAAGCCTCAATAAAGCTTGCCTTGAGT
GCTCAAAGTAGTGTGTGCCCGTCTGTTGTGTGACTCTGGTAACTAGAGATCCCTCAGACCCTTTTAGTCA
GTGTGGAAAATCTCTAGCAGTGGCGCCCGAACAGGGACTTGAAAGCGAAAGTAAAGCCAGAGGAGATCTC
TCGACGCAGGACTCGGCTTGCTGAAGCGCGCACGGCAAGAGGCGAGGGGCGGCGACTGCAGAGTACGCCA
AAAATTTTGACTAGCGGAGGCTAGAAGGAGAGAGATGGGTGCGAGAGCGTCGGTATTAAGCGGGGGAGAA
TTAGATAAATGGGAAAAAATTCGGTTAAGGCCAGGGGGAAAGAAACAATATAAACTAAAACATATAGTAT
GGGCAAGCAGGGAGCTAGAACGATTCGCAGTTAATCCTGGCCTTTTAGAGACATCAGAAGGCTGTAGACA
AATACTGGGACAGCTACAACCATCCCTTCAGACAGGATCAGAAGAACTTAGATCATTATATAATACAATA
GCAGTCCTCTATTGTGTGCATCAAAGGATAGATGTAAAAGACACCAAGGAAGCCTTAGATAAGATAGAGG
AAGAGCAAAACAAAAGTAAGAAAAAGGCACAGCAAGCAGCAGCTGACACAGGAAACAACAGCCAGGTCAG
CCAAAATTACCCTATAGTGCAGAACCTCCAGGGGCAAATGGTACATCAGGCCATATCACCTAGAACTTTA
AATGCATGGGTAAAAGTAGTAGAAGAGAAGGCTTTCAGCCCAGAAGTAATACCCATGTTTTCAGCATTAT
CAGAAGGAGCCACCCCACAAGATTTAAATACCATGCTAAACACAGTGGGGGGACATCAAGCAGCCATGCA
AATGTTAAAAGAGACCATCAATGAGGAAGCTGCAGAATGGGATAGATTGCATCCAGTGCATGCAGGGCCT
ATTGCACCAGGCCAGATGAGAGAACCAAGGGGAAGTGACATAGCAGGAACTACTAGCAAATTAAGAGAAC
AATTTGGAAATAATAAAACAATAATCTTTAAGCAATCCTCAGGAGGGGACCCAGAAATTGTAACGCACAG
TTTTAATTGTGGAGGGGAATTTTTCTACTGTAATTCAACACAACTGTTTAATAGTACTTGGTTTAATAGT
ACTTGGAGTACTGAAGGGTCAAATAACACTGAAGGAAGTGACACAATCACACTCCCATGCAGAATAAAAC
AATTTATAAACATGTGGCAGGAAGTAGGAAAAGCAATGTATGCCCCTCCCATCAGTGGACAAATTAGATG
TTCATCAAATATTACTGGGCTGCTATTAACAAGAGATGGTGGTAATAACAACAATGGGTCCGAGATCTTC
AGACCTGGAGGAGGCGATATGAGGGACAATTGGAGAAGTGAATTATATAAATATAAAGTAGTAAAAATTG
AACCATTAGGAGTAGCACCCACCAAGGCAAAGAGAAGAGTGGTGCAGAGAGAAAAAAGAGCAGTGGGAAT
AGGAGCTTTGTTCCTTGGGTTCTTGGGAGCAGCAGGAAGCACTATGGGCGCAGCGTCAATGACGCTGACG
GTACAGGCCAGACAATTATTGTCTGATATAGTGCAGCAGCAGAACAATTTGCTGAGGGCTATTGAGGCGC
AACAGCATCTGTTGCAACTCACAGTCTGGGGCATCAAACAGCTCCAGGCAAGAATCCTGGCTGTGGAAAG
ATACCTAAAGGATCAACAGCTCCTGGGGATTTGGGGTTGCTCTGGAAAACTCATTTGCACCACTGCTGTG
CCTTGGAATGCTAGTTGGAGTAATAAATCTCTGGAACAGATTTGGAATAACATGACCTGGATGGAGTGGG
ACAGAGAAATTAACAATTACACAAGCTTAATACACTCCTTAATTGAAGAATCGCAAAACCAGCAAGAAAA
GAATGAACAAGAATTATTGGAATTAGATAAATGGGCTTGCGGCCGGAATTCACAAATGGCAGTATTCATC
CACAATTTTAAAAGAAAAGGGGGGATTGGGGGGTACAGTGCAGGGGAAAGAATAGTAGACATAATAGCAA
CAGACATACAAACTAAAGAATTACAAAAACAAATTACAAAAATTCAAAATTTTCGGGTTTATTACAGGGA
CAGCAGAGATCCACTTTGGGCGGCCTAGGGATAACAGGGTAATGATATCTCTGACCG
